>Addgene plasmid #132256 | pDONR221-SFXN2 | addgene full sequence | sequence record 274444 | Addgene NGS Result
CTTTCCTGCGTTATCCCCTGATTCTGTGGATAACCGTATTACCGCCTTTGAGTGAGCTGATACCGCTCGC
CGCAGCCGAACGACCGAGCGCAGCGAGTCAGTGAGCGAGGAAGCGGAAGAGCGCCCAATACGCAAACCGC
CTCTCCCCGCGCGTTGGCCGATTCATTAATGCAGCTGGCACGACAGGTTTCCCGACTGGAAAGCGGGCAG
TGAGCGCAACGCAATTAATACGCGTACCGCTAGCCAGGAAGAGTTTGTAGAAACGCAAAAAGGCCATCCG
TCAGGATGGCCTTCTGCTTAGTTTGATGCCTGGCAGTTTATGGCGGGCGTCCTGCCCGCCACCCTCCGGG
CCGTTGCTTCACAACGTTCAAATCCGCTCCCGGCGGATTTGTCCTACTCAGGAGAGCGTTCACCGACAAA
CAACAGATAAAACGAAAGGCCCAGTCTTCCGACTGAGCCTTTCGTTTTATTTGATGCCTGGCAGTTCCCT
ACTCTCGCGTTAACGCTAGCATGGATGTTTTCCCAGTCACGACGTTGTAAAACGACGGCCAGTCTTAAGC
TCGGGCCCCAAATAATGATTTTATTTTGACTGATAGTGACCTGTTCGTTGCAACACATTGATGAGCAATG
CTTTTTTATAATGCCAACTTTGTACAAAAAAGCAGGCTCCACCATGGAGGCCGACCTGAGCGGCTTCAAT
ATCGACGCCCCTAGATGGGATCAGCGCACCTTCCTGGGCAGGGTGAAGCACTTTCTGAACATCACAGACC
CACGGACCGTGTTCGTGAGCGAGAGAGAGCTGGATTGGGCCAAAGTGATGGTGGAGAAGTCTAGGATGGG
AGTGGTGCCACCTGGAACCCAGGTGGAGCAGCTGCTGTACGCCAAGAAGCTGTATGACAGCGCCTTCCAC
CCTGATACAGGCGAGAAGATGAATGTGATCGGCCGGATGTCCTTTCAGCTGCCAGGCGGCATGATCATCA
CCGGCTTCATGCTGCAGTTTTACAGAACAATGCCCGCCGTGATCTTCTGGCAGTGGGTGAACCAGTCTTT
TAATGCCCTGGTGAACTACACAAACAGGAATGCAGCAAGCCCCACCTCCGTGCGCCAGATGGCCCTGAGC
TATTTCACAGCAACCACAACCGCAGTGGCAACCGCAGTGGGAATGAACATGCTGACAAAGAAGGCACCAC
CACTGGTGGGCCGGTGGGTGCCCTTTGCCGCCGTGGCCGCCGCCAACTGCGTGAATATCCCTATGATGCG
GCAGCAGGAGCTGATCAAGGGCATCTGCGTGAAGGACAGAAACGAGAATGAGATCGGACACTCCAGGAGA
GCAGCAGCAATCGGAATCACCCAGGTGGTCATCTCTAGGATCACAATGAGCGCCCCTGGCATGATCCTGC
TGCCAGTGATCATGGAGCGCCTGGAGAAGCTGCACTTCATGCAGAAGGTGAAGGTGCTGCACGCCCCACT
GCAGGTCATGCTGTCCGGCTGCTTCCTGATCTTTATGGTGCCAGTGGCATGCGGACTGTTTCCACAGAAG
TGTGAGCTGCCCGTGAGCTACCTGGAGCCAAAGCTGCAGGATACCATCAAGGCCAAGTATGGCGAGCTGG
AGCCTTACGTGTATTTCAATAAGGGCCTGGACCCAGCTTTCTTGTACAAAGTTGGCATTATAAGAAAGCA
TTGCTTATCAATTTGTTGCAACGAACAGGTCACTATCAGTCAAAATAAAATCATTATTTGCCATCCAGCT
GATATCCCCTATAGTGAGTCGTATTACATGGTCATAGCTGTTTCCTGGCAGCTCTGGCCCGTGTCTCAAA
ATCTCTGATGTTACATTGCACAAGATAAAAATATATCATCATGAACAATAAAACTGTCTGCTTACATAAA
CAGTAATACAAGGGGTGTTATGAGCCATATTCAACGGGAAACGTCGAGGCCGCGATTAAATTCCAACATG
GATGCTGATTTATATGGGTATAAATGGGCTCGCGATAATGTCGGGCAATCAGGTGCGACAATCTATCGCT
TGTATGGGAAGCCCGATGCGCCAGAGTTGTTTCTGAAACATGGCAAAGGTAGCGTTGCCAATGATGTTAC
AGATGAGATGGTCAGACTAAACTGGCTGACGGAATTTATGCCTCTTCCGACCATCAAGCATTTTATCCGT
ACTCCTGATGATGCATGGTTACTCACCACTGCGATCCCCGGAAAAACAGCATTCCAGGTATTAGAAGAAT
ATCCTGATTCAGGTGAAAATATTGTTGATGCGCTGGCAGTGTTCCTGCGCCGGTTGCATTCGATTCCTGT
TTGTAATTGTCCTTTTAACAGCGATCGCGTATTTCGTCTCGCTCAGGCGCAATCACGAATGAATAACGGT
TTGGTTGATGCGAGTGATTTTGATGACGAGCGTAATGGCTGGCCTGTTGAACAAGTCTGGAAAGAAATGC
ATAAACTTTTGCCATTCTCACCGGATTCAGTCGTCACTCATGGTGATTTCTCACTTGATAACCTTATTTT
TGACGAGGGGAAATTAATAGGTTGTATTGATGTTGGACGAGTCGGAATCGCAGACCGATACCAGGATCTT
GCCATCCTATGGAACTGCCTCGGTGAGTTTTCTCCTTCATTACAGAAACGGCTTTTTCAAAAATATGGTA
TTGATAATCCTGATATGAATAAATTGCAGTTTCATTTGATGCTCGATGAGTTTTTCTAATCAGAATTGGT
TAATTGGTTGTAACACTGGCAGAGCATTACGCTGACTTGACGGGACGGCGCAAGCTCATGACCAAAATCC
CTTAACGTGAGTTACGCGTCGTTCCACTGAGCGTCAGACCCCGTAGAAAAGATCAAAGGATCTTCTTGAG
ATCCTTTTTTTCTGCGCGTAATCTGCTGCTTGCAAACAAAAAAACCACCGCTACCAGCGGTGGTTTGTTT
GCCGGATCAAGAGCTACCAACTCTTTTTCCGAAGGTAACTGGCTTCAGCAGAGCGCAGATACCAAATACT
GTTCTTCTAGTGTAGCCGTAGTTAGGCCACCACTTCAAGAACTCTGTAGCACCGCCTACATACCTCGCTC
TGCTAATCCTGTTACCAGTGGCTGCTGCCAGTGGCGATAAGTCGTGTCTTACCGGGTTGGACTCAAGACG
ATAGTTACCGGATAAGGCGCAGCGGTCGGGCTGAACGGGGGGTTCGTGCACACAGCCCAGCTTGGAGCGA
ACGACCTACACCGAACTGAGATACCTACAGCGTGAGCTATGAGAAAGCGCCACGCTTCCCGAAGGGAGAA
AGGCGGACAGGTATCCGGTAAGCGGCAGGGTCGGAACAGGAGAGCGCACGAGGGAGCTTCCAGGGGGAAA
CGCCTGGTATCTTTATAGTCCTGTCGGGTTTCGCCACCTCTGACTTGAGCGTCGATTTTTGTGATGCTCG
TCAGGGGGGCGGAGCCTATGGAAAAACGCCAGCAACGCGGCCTTTTTACGGTTCCTGGCCTTTTGCTGGC
CTTTTGCTCACATGTT
Features (pLannotate 1.2.2; 10 found; start..end, strand, type, name):
    121..213     +  CDS            lacI (fragment): lac repressor; lacI; The lac repressor binds to the lac operator to inhibit transcription in E. coli. This inhibition can be relieved by adding lactose or isopropyl-β-D-thiogalactopyranoside (IPTG).
    268..295     -  terminator     rrnB T2 terminator: transcription terminator T2 from the E. coli rrnB gene
    427..470     +  terminator     rrnB T1 terminator: Escherichia coli rrnB; transcription terminator T1 from the E. coli rrnB gene
    517..553     -  CDS            lacZα (fragment): LacZα fragment of β-galactosidase; lacZ fragment
    569..668     +  protein_bind   attL1: mutant version of attL; recombination site for the Gateway® LR reaction LR Clonase™
    674..1639    +  CDS            SFXN2: SFXN2_HUMAN - Experimental evidence at protein level: Swiss-Prot protein existence level 1. Mitochondrial amino-acid transporter that mediates transport of serine into mitochondria. From Homo sapiens (Human).
   1641..1740    -  protein_bind   attL2: mutant version of attL; recombination site for the Gateway® LR reaction LR Clonase™
   1758..1776    -  promoter       T7 promoter: promoter for bacteriophage T7 RNA polymerase
   1910..2719    +  CDS            KanR: aminoglycoside phosphotransferase; aph(3')-Ia; confers resistance to kanamycin in bacteria or G418 (Geneticin®) in eukaryotes
   2866..3454    +  rep_origin     ori: high-copy-number ColE1/pMB1/pBR322/pUC origin of replication
