[The description below was written by a language model from this plasmid's Addgene catalogue record and pLannotate feature annotations shown in this document.]
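Description:
pDONR221-SFXN2 is a Gateway entry clone built on the pDONR221 backbone, carrying a codon-optimized open reading frame for human SFXN2 (sideroflexin-2, also designated SLC56A2), a mitochondrial amino-acid transporter annotated as mediating serine import into mitochondria. The sequenced plasmid is about 3.5 kb, consistent with a 966 bp insert in a roughly 2.55 kb backbone. It is maintained in E. coli through a high-copy ColE1/pUC-type origin and selected with kanamycin via an aminoglycoside phosphotransferase (KanR) gene.

The SFXN2 coding sequence sits between attL1 and attL2 sites, the products of a BP reaction into the donor vector. These sites allow directional, frame-preserving transfer of the ORF into any attR-containing destination vector through an LR Clonase reaction. The rrnB T1 and T2 transcription terminators lie upstream of the cassette and insulate the insert from read-through transcription in bacteria. A T7 promoter lies just outside attL2, oriented back toward the insert, and short lacI and lacZα fragments are backbone remnants, the latter flanking the region used for M13 primer sequencing.

Although the catalogue lists the vector type as mammalian expression, the feature table shows no eukaryotic promoter, polyadenylation signal, epitope tag or reporter, so the plasmid is not an expression construct by itself. It serves as a source clone for moving SFXN2 into custom expression vectors. The record does not state whether the ORF retains a stop codon. The plasmid belongs to a large consortium collection of solute carrier entry clones assembled to support functional study and drug discovery on SLC transporters.
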