Addgene plasmid #132256: pDONR221-SFXN2
Purpose: Gateway entry clone with codon-optimized ORF sequence for subcloning into custom expression vectors
Depositing lab: RESOLUTE Consortium & Giulio Superti-Furga. Depositing organization: CeMM Research Center for Molecular Medicine. Publication: The RESOLUTE consortium: unlocking SLC transporters for drug discovery. Superti-Furga G, Lackner D, Wiedmer T, Ingles-Prieto A, Barbosa B, Girardi E, Goldmann U, Gurtl B, Klavins K, Klimek C, Lindinger S, Lineiro-Retes E, Muller AC, Onstein S, Redinger G, Reil D, Sedlyarov V, Wolf G, Crawford M, Everley R, ... Steppan CM. Nat Rev Drug Discov. 2020 Jul;19(7):429-430. doi: 10.1038/d41573-020-00056-6. PubMed 32265506.
Backbone
  Vector backbone: pDONR221
  Backbone manufacturer: Thermo Fisher Scientific
  Backbone size w/o insert (bp): 2550
  Vector type: Mammalian Expression
Growth in bacteria
  Bacterial resistance: Kanamycin, 50 μg/mL
  Growth temperature: 37°C
  Growth strain: NEB Stable
  Copy number: High Copy
Gene/Insert
  Gene/Insert name: SFXN2 (alt name: SLC56A2)
  Species: H. sapiens (human)
  Insert size (bp): 966
  Entrez Gene: SFXN2
  Cloning method: Gateway Cloning
  Sequencing primers: 5′ M13-fwd; 3′ M13-rev
Terms and licenses: Academic/Nonprofit Terms; Industry Terms
Depositor comments: For more information on the full Resolute plasmid collection, please see www.addgene.org/depositor-collections/re-solute/. Please provide your feedback on this plasmid to the RESOLUTE consortium by filling out their RESOLUTE repository feedback form: https://forms.office.com/Pages/ResponsePage.aspx?id=0e05yklzmkS7rjFGQL4N7z4feCLQvEJAmVcOCM_u885UN1JJRko0Ukg4TVQwNTZLOUxPQVJWT1NHUCQlQCN0PWcu
How to cite: pDONR221-SFXN2 was a gift from RESOLUTE Consortium & Giulio Superti-Furga (Addgene plasmid # 132256 ; http://n2t.net/addgene:132256 ; RRID:Addgene_132256)
