>Addgene plasmid #132256 | pDONR221-SFXN2 | depositor partial sequence | sequence record 253912 | Codon-optimized ORF of SFXN2
ATGGAGGCCGACCTGAGCGGCTTCAATATCGACGCCCCTAGATGGGATCAGCGCACCTTCCTGGGCAGGG
TGAAGCACTTTCTGAACATCACAGACCCACGGACCGTGTTCGTGAGCGAGAGAGAGCTGGATTGGGCCAA
AGTGATGGTGGAGAAGTCTAGGATGGGAGTGGTGCCACCTGGAACCCAGGTGGAGCAGCTGCTGTACGCC
AAGAAGCTGTATGACAGCGCCTTCCACCCTGATACAGGCGAGAAGATGAATGTGATCGGCCGGATGTCCT
TTCAGCTGCCAGGCGGCATGATCATCACCGGCTTCATGCTGCAGTTTTACAGAACAATGCCCGCCGTGAT
CTTCTGGCAGTGGGTGAACCAGTCTTTTAATGCCCTGGTGAACTACACAAACAGGAATGCAGCAAGCCCC
ACCTCCGTGCGCCAGATGGCCCTGAGCTATTTCACAGCAACCACAACCGCAGTGGCAACCGCAGTGGGAA
TGAACATGCTGACAAAGAAGGCACCACCACTGGTGGGCCGGTGGGTGCCCTTTGCCGCCGTGGCCGCCGC
CAACTGCGTGAATATCCCTATGATGCGGCAGCAGGAGCTGATCAAGGGCATCTGCGTGAAGGACAGAAAC
GAGAATGAGATCGGACACTCCAGGAGAGCAGCAGCAATCGGAATCACCCAGGTGGTCATCTCTAGGATCA
CAATGAGCGCCCCTGGCATGATCCTGCTGCCAGTGATCATGGAGCGCCTGGAGAAGCTGCACTTCATGCA
GAAGGTGAAGGTGCTGCACGCCCCACTGCAGGTCATGCTGTCCGGCTGCTTCCTGATCTTTATGGTGCCA
GTGGCATGCGGACTGTTTCCACAGAAGTGTGAGCTGCCCGTGAGCTACCTGGAGCCAAAGCTGCAGGATA
CCATCAAGGCCAAGTATGGCGAGCTGGAGCCTTACGTGTATTTCAATAAGGGCCTG
